Addgene plasmid #154247: pCAG-OSF-PP
Purpose: (Empty Backbone) backbone with PreScission protease-cleavable N-terminal OneStrepFLAG tag
Depositing lab: Wesley Sundquist. Depositing organization: University of Utah. Publication: RetroCHMP3 blocks budding of enveloped viruses without blocking cytokinesis. Rheinemann L, Downhour DM, Bredbenner K, Mercenne G, Davenport KA, Schmitt PT, Necessary CR, McCullough J, Schmitt AP, Simon SM, Sundquist WI, Elde NC. Cell. 2021 Sep 27. pii: S0092-8674(21)01055-2. doi: 10.1016/j.cell.2021.09.008. PubMed 34597582.
Backbone
  Vector backbone: pCAG-OSF
  Backbone size (bp): 5016
  Modifications to backbone: inserted PreScission protease cleavage site after OSF-tag
  Vector type: Mammalian Expression
  Tag / fusion protein: Strep-Tag II (N terminal on backbone); FLAG (N terminal on backbone)
Growth in bacteria
  Bacterial resistance: Ampicillin, 100 μg/mL
  Growth temperature: 37°C
  Growth strain: DH5alpha
  Copy number: Unknown
Terms and licenses: Academic/Nonprofit Terms; Industry Terms: Not Available to Industry
How to cite: pCAG-OSF-PP was a gift from Wesley Sundquist (Addgene plasmid # 154247 ; http://n2t.net/addgene:154247 ; RRID:Addgene_154247)
