[The description below was written by a language model from this plasmid's Addgene catalogue record and pLannotate feature annotations shown in this document.]
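Description:
pCAG-OSF-PP is an empty mammalian expression backbone of about 5 kb, derived from pCAG-OSF by inserting a PreScission protease cleavage site immediately after the N-terminal OneStrep-FLAG (OSF) tag. It is propagated in E. coli through a high-copy ColE1/pUC-type origin and selected with ampicillin via the β-lactamase gene and its native promoter. The record lists the copy number as unknown, although the annotated origin is of the high-copy class.

Expression is driven by the composite CAG promoter, annotated here as the human cytomegalovirus immediate-early enhancer, the chicken β-actin promoter and a chimeric chicken β-actin/rabbit β-globin intron, an arrangement that gives strong, broadly active transcription in mammalian cells. Downstream lie two Strep-Tag II repeats (the tandem arrangement that makes up the OneStrep tag) followed by a FLAG epitope. The PreScission site is not separately annotated in the feature table but, according to the catalogue entry, sits after the tag, ahead of where a coding sequence would be cloned. Transcripts terminate at a rabbit β-globin polyadenylation signal. The short HBB fragments flagged on either side of the tag region most likely reflect β-globin-derived exon sequence belonging to the intron and 3′ region of the cassette rather than an intended coding insert. The backbone also carries an SV40 origin, which allows episomal replication in cells expressing large T antigen, an SV40 poly(A) signal, and remnants of lac promoter/operator and lacI sequences.

A gene of interest cloned in frame yields a protein that can be captured on Strep-Tactin resin or detected and immunoprecipitated through FLAG, with the tag then removable by PreScission protease cleavage.
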