Features (pLannotate 1.2.2; 20 found; start..end, strand, type, name):
      4..383     +  enhancer       CMV enhancer: human cytomegalovirus immediate early enhancer
    385..662     +  promoter       chicken β-actin promoter: No description available
    663..1679    +  intron         chimeric intron: chimera between introns from chicken β-actin and rabbit β-globin
   1677..1733    +  CDS            HBB (fragment): HBB_LEPEU - Experimental evidence at protein level: Swiss-Prot protein existence level 1. Involved in oxygen transport from the lung to the various peripheral tissues. From Lepus europaeus (European hare).
   1768..1787    +  CDS            Strep-Tag II (fragment): peptide that binds Strep-Tactin®, an engineered form of streptavidin
   1828..1850    +  CDS            Strep-Tag II (fragment): peptide that binds Strep-Tactin®, an engineered form of streptavidin
   1858..1881    +  CDS            FLAG: FLAG® epitope tag, followed by an enterokinase cleavage site
   1955..2032    +  CDS            HBB (fragment): HBB_PONPY - Experimental evidence at transcript level: Swiss-Prot protein existence level 2. Involved in oxygen transport from the lung to the various peripheral tissues. From Pongo pygmaeus (Bornean orangutan).
   2103..2158    +  polyA_signal   β-globin poly(A) signal: rabbit β-globin polyadenylation signal (Gil and Proudfoot, 1987)
   2543..2559    -  protein_bind   lac operator: The lac repressor binds to the lac operator to inhibit transcription in E. coli. This inhibition can be relieved by adding lactose or isopropyl-β-D-thiogalactopyranoside (IPTG). lac repressor encoded by lacI
   2567..2597    -  promoter       lac promoter: promoter for the E. coli lac operon
   2612..2633    -  protein_bind   CAP binding site: CAP binding activates transcription in the presence of cAMP. E. coli catabolite activator protein
   2646..2685    -  CDS            lacI (fragment): lac repressor; lacI; The lac repressor binds to the lac operator to inhibit transcription in E. coli. This inhibition can be relieved by adding lactose or isopropyl-β-D-thiogalactopyranoside (IPTG).
   2692..2714    +  promoter       SV40 promoter (fragment): SV40 enhancer and early promoter
   2738..2873    +  rep_origin     SV40 ori: SV40 origin of replication
   2893..3027    +  polyA_signal   SV40 poly(A) signal: SV40 polyadenylation signal
   3029..3083    -  CDS            lacI (fragment): lac repressor; lacI; The lac repressor binds to the lac operator to inhibit transcription in E. coli. This inhibition can be relieved by adding lactose or isopropyl-β-D-thiogalactopyranoside (IPTG).
   3266..3854    -  rep_origin     ori: high-copy-number ColE1/pMB1/pBR322/pUC origin of replication
   4025..4885    -  CDS            AmpR: β-lactamase; bla; confers resistance to ampicillin, carbenicillin, and related antibiotics
   4886..4990    -  promoter       AmpR promoter: bla
>Addgene plasmid #154247 | pCAG-OSF-PP | addgene full sequence | sequence record 308969 | Addgene NGS Result
GTCGACATTGATTATTGACTAGTTATTAATAGTAATCAATTACGGGGTCATTAGTTCATAGCCCATATAT
GGAGTTCCGCGTTACATAACTTACGGTAAATGGCCCGCCTGGCTGACCGCCCAACGACCCCCGCCCATTG
ACGTCAATAATGACGTATGTTCCCATAGTAACGCCAATAGGGACTTTCCATTGACGTCAATGGGTGGAGT
ATTTACGGTAAACTGCCCACTTGGCAGTACATCAAGTGTATCATATGCCAAGTACGCCCCCTATTGACGT
CAATGACGGTAAATGGCCCGCCTGGCATTATGCCCAGTACATGACCTTATGGGACTTTCCTACTTGGCAG
TACATCTACGTATTAGTCATCGCTATTACCATGGTCGAGGTGAGCCCCACGTTCTGCTTCACTCTCCCCA
TCTCCCCCCCCTCCCCACCCCCAATTTTGTATTTATTTATTTTTTAATTATTTTGTGCAGCGATGGGGGC
GGGGGGGGGGGGGGGGCGCGCGCCRGGSGGGGGGGGGGGGGGSGGGGGGSGGGGSGGGGCGAGGCGGAGA
GGTGCGGCGGCAGCCAATCAGAGCGGCGCGCTCCGAAAGTTTCCTTTTATGGCGAGGCGGCGGCGGCGGC
GGCCCTATAAAAAGCGAAGCGCGCGGCGGGCGGGAGTCGCTGCGCGCTGCCTTCGCCCCGTGCCCCGCTC
CGCCGCCGCCTCGCGCCGCCCGCCCCGGCTCTGACTGACCGCGTTACTCCCACAGGTGAGCGGGCGGGAC
GGCCCTTCTCCTCCGGGCTGTAATTAGCGCTTGGTTTAATGACGGCTTGTTTCTTTTCTGTGGCTGCGTG
AAAGCCTTGAGGGGCTCCGGGAGGGCCCTTTGTGCGGGGGGAGCGGCTCGGGGGGTGCGTGCGTGTGTGT
GTGCGTGGGGAGCGCCGCGTGCGGCTCCGCGCTGCCCGGCGGCTGTGAGCGCTGCGGGCGCGGCGCGGGG
CTTTGTGCGCTCCGCAGTGTGCGCGAGGGGAGCGCGGCCGGGGGCGGTGCCCCGCGGTGCGGGGGGGGCT
GCGAGGGGAACAAAGGCTGCGTGCGGGGTGTGTGCGTGGGGGGGTGAGCAGGGGGTGTGGGCGCGTCGGT
CGGGCTGCAACCCCCCCTGCACCCCCCTCCCCGAGTTGCTGAGCACGGCCCGGCTTCGGGTGCGGGGCTC
CGTACGGGGCGTGGCGCGGGGCTCGCCGTGCCGGGCGGGGGGTGGCGGCAGGTGGGGGTGCCGGGCGGGG
CGGGGCCGCCTCGGGCCGGGGRGGGCTCGGGGGAGGGGCGCGGCGGCCCCCGGAGCGCCGGCGGCTGTCG
AGGCGCGGCGAGCCGCAGCCATTGCCTTTTATGGTAATCGTGCGAGAGGGCGCAGGGACTTCCTTTGTCC
CAAATCTGTGCGGAGCCGAAATCTGGGAGGCGCCGCCGCACCCCCTCTAGCGGGCGCGGGGCGAAGCGGT
GCGGCGCCGGCAGGAAGGAAATGGGCGGGGAGGGCCTTCGTGCGTCGCCGCGCCGCCGTCCCCTTCTCCC
TCTCCAGCCTCGGGGCTGTCCGCGGGGGGACGGCTGCCTTCGGGGGGGACGGGGCAGGGCGGGGTTCGGC
TTCTGGCGTGTGACCGGCGGCTCTAGAGCCTCTGCTAACCATGTTCATGCCTTCTTCTTTTTCCTACAGC
TCCTGGGCAACGTGCTGGTTATTGTGCTGTCTCATCATTTTGGCAAAGAATTCCTCGATCGACGGTATCG
ATGCCACCATGGCTAGCTGGAGCCACCCGCAGTTCGAGAAAGGTGGAGGTGCCCGAGGTGGATCGGGAGG
TGGATCGTGGAGCCACCCGCAGTTCGAAAAAGGATTCGATTACAAGGATGACGATGACAAGGGCACAAGA
TCTCTGGAAGTCCTGTTCCAGGGCCCGGGTACCCCCGGGTGATATCTTAATTAATTAACTCGAGGAATTC
ACTCCTCAGGTGCAGGCTGCCTATCAGAAGGTGGTGGCTGGTGTGGCCAATGCCCTGGCTCACAAATACC
ACTGAGATCTTTTTCCCTCTGCCAAAAATTATGGGGACATCATGAAGCCCCTTGAGCATCTGACTTCTGG
CTAATAAAGGAAATTTATTTTCATTGCAATAGTGTGTTGGAATTTTTTGTGTCTCTCACTCGGAAGGACA
TATGGGAGGGCAAATCATTTAAAACATCAGAATGAGTATTTGGTTTAGAGTTTGGCAACATATGCCCATA
TGCTGGCTGCCATGAACAAAGGTTGGCTATAAAGAGGTCATCAGTATATGAAACAGCCCCCTGCTGTCCA
TTCCTTATTCCATAGAAAAGCCTTGACTTGAGGTTAGATTTTTTTTATATTTTGTTTTGTGTTATTTTTT
TCTTTAACATCCCTAAAATTTTCCTTACATGTTTTACTAGCCAGATTTTTCCTCCTCTCCTGACTACTCC
CAGTCATAGCTGTCCCTCTTCTCTTATGGAGATCCCTCGACCTGCAGCCCAAGCTTGGCGTAATCATGGT
CATAGCTGTTTCCTGTGTGAAATTGTTATCCGCTCACAATTCCACACAACATACGAGCCGGAAGCATAAA
GTGTAAAGCCTGGGGTGCCTAATGAGTGAGCTAACTCACATTAATTGCGTTGCGCTCACTGCCCGCTTTC
CAGTCGGGAAACCTGTCGTGCCAGCGGATCCGCATCTCAATTAGTCAGCAACCATAGTCCCGCCCCTAAC
TCCGCCCATCCCGCCCCTAACTCCGCCCAGTTCCGCCCATTCTCCGCCCCATGGCTGACTAATTTTTTTT
ATTTATGCAGAGGCCGAGGCCGCCTCGGCCTCTGAGCTATTCCAGAAGTAGTGAGGAGGCTTTTTTGGAG
GCCTAGGCTTTTGCAAAAAGCTAACTTGTTTATTGCAGCTTATAATGGTTACAAATAAAGCAATAGCATC
ACAAATTTCACAAATAAAGCATTTTTTTCACTGCATTCTAGTTGTGGTTTGTCCAAACTCATCAATGTAT
CTTATCATGTCTGGATCCGCTGCATTAATGAATCGGCCAACGCGCGGGGAGAGGCGGTTTGCGTATTGGG
CGCTCTTCCGCTTCCTCGCTCACTGACTCGCTGCGCTCGGTCGTTCGGCTGCGGCGAGCGGTATCAGCTC
ACTCAAAGGCGGTAATACGGTTATCCACAGAATCAGGGGATAACGCAGGAAAGAACATGTGAGCAAAAGG
CCAGCAAAAGGCCAGGAACCGTAAAAAGGCCGCGTTGCTGGCGTTTTTCCATAGGCTCCGCCCCCCTGAC
GAGCATCACAAAAATCGACGCTCAAGTCAGAGGTGGCGAAACCCGACAGGACTATAAAGATACCAGGCGT
TTCCCCCTGGAAGCTCCCTCGTGCGCTCTCCTGTTCCGACCCTGCCGCTTACCGGATACCTGTCCGCCTT
TCTCCCTTCGGGAAGCGTGGCGCTTTCTCATAGCTCACGCTGTAGGTATCTCAGTTCGGTGTAGGTCGTT
CGCTCCAAGCTGGGCTGTGTGCACGAACCCCCCGTTCAGCCCGACCGCTGCGCCTTATCCGGTAACTATC
GTCTTGAGTCCAACCCGGTAAGACACGACTTATCGCCACTGGCAGCAGCCACTGGTAACAGGATTAGCAG
AGCGAGGTATGTAGGCGGTGCTACAGAGTTCTTGAAGTGGTGGCCTAACTACGGCTACACTAGAAGAACA
GTATTTGGTATCTGCGCTCTGCTGAAGCCAGTTACCTTCGGAAAAAGAGTTGGTAGCTCTTGATCCGGCA
AACAAACCACCGCTGGTAGCGGTGGTTTTTTTGTTTGCAAGCAGCAGATTACGCGCAGAAAAAAAGGATC
TCAAGAAGATCCTTTGATCTTTTCTACGGGGTCTGACGCTCAGTGGAACGAAAACTCACGTTAAGGGATT
TTGGTCATGAGATTATCAAAAAGGATCTTCACCTAGATCCTTTTAAATTAAAAATGAAGTTTTAAATCAA
TCTAAAGTATATATGAGTAAACTTGGTCTGACAGTTACCAATGCTTAATCAGTGAGGCACCTATCTCAGC
GATCTGTCTATTTCGTTCATCCATAGTTGCCTGACTCCCCGTCGTGTAGATAACTACGATACGGGAGGGC
TTACCATCTGGCCCCAGTGCTGCAATGATACCGCGAGACCCACGCTCACCGGCTCCAGATTTATCAGCAA
TAAACCAGCCAGCCGGAAGGGCCGAGCGCAGAAGTGGTCCTGCAACTTTATCCGCCTCCATCCAGTCTAT
TAATTGTTGCCGGGAAGCTAGAGTAAGTAGTTCGCCAGTTAATAGTTTGCGCAACGTTGTTGCCATTGCT
ACAGGCATCGTGGTGTCACGCTCGTCGTTTGGTATGGCTTCATTCAGCTCCGGTTCCCAACGATCAAGGC
GAGTTACATGATCCCCCATGTTGTGCAAAAAAGCGGTTAGCTCCTTCGGTCCTCCGATCGTTGTCAGAAG
TAAGTTGGCCGCAGTGTTATCACTCATGGTTATGGCAGCACTGCATAATTCTCTTACTGTCATGCCATCC
GTAAGATGCTTTTCTGTGACTGGTGAGTACTCAACCAAGTCATTCTGAGAATAGTGTATGCGGCGACCGA
GTTGCTCTTGCCCGGCGTCAATACGGGATAATACCGCGCCACATAGCAGAACTTTAAAAGTGCTCATCAT
TGGAAAACGTTCTTCGGGGCGAAAACTCTCAAGGATCTTACCGCTGTTGAGATCCAGTTCGATGTAACCC
ACTCGTGCACCCAACTGATCTTCAGCATCTTTTACTTTCACCAGCGTTTCTGGGTGAGCAAAAACAGGAA
GGCAAAATGCCGCAAAAAAGGGAATAAGGGCGACACGGAAATGTTGAATACTCATACTCTTCCTTTTTCA
ATATTATTGAAGCATTTATCAGGGTTATTGTCTCATGAGCGGATACATATTTGAATGTATTTAGAAAAAT
AAACAAATAGGGGTTCCGCGCACATTTCCCCGAAAAGTGCCACCTG
